>Addgene plasmid #103927 | PDZK1_PDZ_1 | addgene full sequence | sequence record 200147 | Addgene NGS Result
TTGACAATTAATCATCGGCTCGTATAATGTGTGGAATTGTGAGCGGATAACAATTTCACACAGGAAACAG
TATTCATGTCCCCTATACTAGGTTATTGGAAAATTAAGGGCCTTGTGCAACCCACTCGACTTCTTTTGGA
ATATCTTGAAGAAAAATATGAAGAGCATTTGTATGAGCGCGATGAAGGTGATAAATGGCGAAACAAAAAG
TTTGAATTGGGTTTGGAGTTTCCCAATCTTCCTTATTATATTGATGGTGATGTTAAATTAACACAGTCTA
TGGCCATCATACGTTATATAGCTGACAAGCACAACATGTTGGGTGGTTGTCCAAAAGAGCGTGCAGAGAT
TTCAATGCTTGAAGGAGCGGTTTTGGATATTAGATACGGTGTTTCGAGAATTGCATATAGTAAAGACTTT
GAAACTCTCAAAGTTGATTTTCTTAGCAAGCTACCTGAAATGCTGAAAATGTTCGAAGATCGTTTATGTC
ATAAAACATATTTAAATGGTGATCATGTAACCCATCCTGACTTCATGTTGTATGACGCTCTTGATGTTGT
TTTATACATGGACCCAATGTGCCTGGATGCGTTCCCAAAATTAGTTTGTTTTAAAAAACGTATTGAAGCT
ATCCCACAAATTGATAAGTACTTGAAATCCAGCAAGTATATAGCATGGCCTTTGCAGGGCTGGCAAGCCA
CGTTTGGTGGTGGCGACCATCCTCCAAAATCGGATCTGGAAGTTCTGTTCCAGGGGCCCCTGGGATCCAT
GACCTCCACCTTCAACCCCCGAGAATGTAAACTGTCCAAGCAAGAAGGGCAAAACTATGGCTTCTTCCTG
CGAATTGAGAAGGACACCGAGGGCCACCTGGTCCGGGTGGTTGAGAAGTGTAGCCCAGCAGAGAAGGCTG
GCCTTCAAGATGGAGACAGAGTTCTTAGGATCAATGGTGTCTTTGTGGACAAAGAAGAACATATGCAGGT
TGTGGATCTGGTCAGAAAGAGTGGGAATTCAGTGACTTTACTAGTTCTGGATGGGGATTCCTATGAGAAA
GCAGTGAAAACACGGGTGGACTTGAAAGAGTTGGGTTGAGTCGACTCGAGCGGCCGCATCGTGACTGACT
GACGATCTGCCTCGCGCGTTTCGGTGATGACGGTGAAAACCTCTGACACATGCAGCTCCCGGAGACGGTC
ACAGCTTGTCTGTAAGCGGATGCCGGGAGCAGACAAGCCCGTCAGGGCGCGTCAGCGGGTGTTGGCGGGT
GTCGGGGCGCAGCCATGACCCAGTCACGTAGCGATAGCGGAGTGTATAATTCTTGAAGACGAAAGGGCCT
CGTGATACGCCTATTTTTATAGGTTAATGTCATGATAATAATGGTTTCTTAGACGTCAGGTGGCACTTTT
CGGGGAAATGTGCGCGGAACCCCTATTTGTTTATTTTTCTAAATACATTCAAATATGTATCCGCTCATGA
GACAATAACCCTGATAAATGCTTCAATAATATTGAAAAAGGAAGAGTATGAGTATTCAACATTTCCGTGT
CGCCCTTATTCCCTTTTTTGCGGCATTTTGCCTTCCTGTTTTTGCTCACCCAGAAACGCTGGTGAAAGTA
AAAGATGCTGAAGATCAGTTGGGTGCACGAGTGGGTTACATCGAACTGGATCTCAACAGCGGTAAGATCC
TTGAGAGTTTTCGCCCCGAAGAACGTTTTCCAATGATGAGCACTTTTAAAGTTCTGCTATGTGGCGCGGT
ATTATCCCGTGTTGACGCCGGGCAAGAGCAACTCGGTCGCCGCATACACTATTCTCAGAATGACTTGGTT
GAGTACTCACCAGTCACAGAAAAGCATCTTACGGATGGCATGACAGTAAGAGAATTATGCAGTGCTGCCA
TAACCATGAGTGATAACACTGCGGCCAACTTACTTCTGACAACGATCGGAGGACCGAAGGAGCTAACCGC
TTTTTTGCACAACATGGGGGATCATGTAACTCGCCTTGATCGTTGGGAACCGGAGCTGAATGAAGCCATA
CCAAACGACGAGCGTGACACCACGATGCCTGCAGCAATGGCAACAACGTTGCGCAAACTATTAACTGGCG
AACTACTTACTCTAGCTTCCCGGCAACAATTAATAGACTGGATGGAGGCGGATAAAGTTGCAGGACCACT
TCTGCGCTCGGCCCTTCCGGCTGGCTGGTTTATTGCTGATAAATCTGGAGCCGGTGAGCGTGGGTCTCGC
GGTATCATTGCAGCACTGGGGCCAGATGGTAAGCCCTCCCGTATCGTAGTTATCTACACGACGGGGAGTC
AGGCAACTATGGATGAACGAAATAGACAGATCGCTGAGATAGGTGCCTCACTGATTAAGCATTGGTAACT
GTCAGACCAAGTTTACTCATATATACTTTAGATTGATTTAAAACTTCATTTTTAATTTAAAAGGATCTAG
GTGAAGATCCTTTTTGATAATCTCATGACCAAAATCCCTTAACGTGAGTTTTCGTTCCACTGAGCGTCAG
ACCCCGTAGAAAAGATCAAAGGATCTTCTTGAGATCCTTTTTTTCTGCGCGTAATCTGCTGCTTGCAAAC
AAAAAAACCACCGCTACCAGCGGTGGTTTGTTTGCCGGATCAAGAGCTACCAACTCTTTTTCCGAAGGTA
ACTGGCTTCAGCAGAGCGCAGATACCAAATACTGTCCTTCTAGTGTAGCCGTAGTTAGGCCACCACTTCA
AGAACTCTGTAGCACCGCCTACATACCTCGCTCTGCTAATCCTGTTACCAGTGGCTGCTGCCAGTGGCGA
TAAGTCGTGTCTTACCGGGTTGGACTCAAGACGATAGTTACCGGATAAGGCGCAGCGGTCGGGCTGAACG
GGGGGTTCGTGCACACAGCCCAGCTTGGAGCGAACGACCTACACCGAACTGAGATACCTACAGCGTGAGC
TATGAGAAAGCGCCACGCTTCCCGAAGGGAGAAAGGCGGACAGGTATCCGGTAAGCGGCAGGGTCGGAAC
AGGAGAGCGCACGAGGGAGCTTCCAGGGGGAAACGCCTGGTATCTTTATAGTCCTGTCGGGTTTCGCCAC
CTCTGACTTGAGCGTCGATTTTTGTGATGCTCGTCAGGGGGGCGGAGCCTATGGAAAAACGCCAGCAACG
CGGCCTTTTTACGGTTCCTGGCCTTTTGCTGGCCTTTTGCTCACATGTTCTTTCCTGCGTTATCCCCTGA
TTCTGTGGATAACCGTATTACCGCCTTTGAGTGAGCTGATACCGCTCGCCGCAGCCGAACGACCGAGCGC
AGCGAGTCAGTGAGCGAGGAAGCGGAAGAGCGCCTGATGCGGTATTTTCTCCTTACGCATCTGTGCGGTA
TTTCACACCGCATAAATTCCGACACCATCGAATGGCGCAAAACCTTTCGCGGTATGGCATGATAGCGCCC
GGAAGAGAGTCAATTCAGGGTGGTGAATGTGAAACCAGTAACGTTATACGATGTCGCAGAGTATGCCGGT
GTCTCTTATCAGACCGTTTCCCGCGTGGTGAACCAGGCCAGCCACGTTTCTGCGAAAACGCGGGAAAAAG
TGGAAGCGGCGATGGCGGAGCTGAATTACATTCCCAACCGCGTGGCACAACAACTGGCGGGCAAACAGTC
GTTGCTGATTGGCGTTGCCACCTCCAGTCTGGCCCTGCACGCGCCGTCGCAAATTGTCGCGGCGATTAAA
TCTCGCGCCGATCAACTGGGTGCCAGCGTGGTGGTGTCGATGGTAGAACGAAGCGGCGTCGAAGCCTGTA
AAGCGGCGGTGCACAATCTTCTCGCGCAACGCGTCAGTGGGCTGATCATTAACTATCCGCTGGATGACCA
GGATGCCATTGCTGTGGAAGCTGCCTGCACTAATGTTCCGGCGTTATTTCTTGATGTCTCTGACCAGACA
CCCATCAACAGTATTATTTTCTCCCATGAAGACGGTACGCGACTGGGCGTGGAGCATCTGGTCGCATTGG
GTCACCAGCAAATCGCGCTGTTAGCGGGCCCATTAAGTTCTGTCTCGGCGCGTCTGCGTCTGGCTGGCTG
GCATAAATATCTCACTCGCAATCAAATTCAGCCGATAGCGGAACGGGAAGGCGACTGGAGTGCCATGTCC
GGTTTTCAACAAACCATGCAAATGCTGAATGAGGGCATCGTTCCCACTGCGATGCTGGTTGCCAACGATC
AGATGGCGCTGGGCGCAATGCGCGCCATTACCGAGTCCGGGCTGCGCGTTGGTGCGGATATCTCGGTAGT
GGGATACGACGATACCGAAGACAGCTCATGTTATATCCCGCCGTTAACCACCATCAAACAGGATTTTCGC
CTGCTGGGGCAAACCAGCGTGGACCGCTTGCTGCAACTCTCTCAGGGCCAGGCGGTGAAGGGCAATCAGC
TGTTGCCCGTCTCACTGGTGAAAAGAAAAACCACGCTAGCGCCCAATACGCAAACCGCCTCTCCCCGCGC
GTTGGCCGATTCATTAATGCAGCTGGCACGACAGGTTTCCCGACTGGAAAGCGGGCAGTGAGCGCAACGC
AATTAATGTAAGTTAGCTCACTCATTAGGCACCCCAGGCTTTACACTTTATGCTTCCGGCTCGTATGTTG
TGTGGAATTGTGAGCGGATAACAATTTCACACAGGAAACAGCTATGACCATGATTACGGATTCACTGGCC
GTCGTTTTACAACGTCGTGACTGGGAAAACCCTGGCGTTACCCAACTTAATCGCCTTGCAGCACATCCCC
CTTTCGCCAGCTGGCGTAATAGCGAAGAGGCCCGCACCGATCGCCCTTCCCAACAGTTGCGCAGCCTGAA
TGGCGAATGGCGCTTTGCCTGGTTTCCGGCACCAGAAGCGGTGCCGGAAAGCTGGCTGGAGTGCGATCTT
CCTGAGGCCGATACTGTCGTCGTCCCCTCAAACTGGCAGATGCACGGTTACGATGCGCCCATCTACACCA
ACGTGACCTATCCCATTACGGTCAATCCGCCGTTTGTTCCCACGGAGAATCCGACGGGTTGTTACTCGCT
CACATTTAATGTTGATGAAAGCTGGCTACAGGAAGGCCAGACGCGAATTATTTTTGATGGCGTTGGAATT
AGCTTATCGACTGCACGGTGCACCAATGCTTCTGGCGTCAGGCAGCCATCGGAAGCTGTGGTATGGCTGT
GCAGGTCGTAAATCACTGCATAATTCGTGTCGCTCAAGGCGCACTCCCGTTCTGGATAATGTTTTTTGCG
CCGACATCATAACGGTTCTGGCAAATATTCTGAAATGAGCTG
Features (pLannotate 1.2.2; 17 found; start..end, strand, type, name):
      1..29      +  promoter       tac promoter: strong E. coli promoter; hybrid between the trp and lac UV5 promoters
     37..53      +  protein_bind   lac operator: The lac repressor binds to the lac operator to inhibit transcription in E. coli. This inhibition can be relieved by adding lactose or isopropyl-β-D-thiogalactopyranoside (IPTG). lac repressor encoded by lacI
     76..729     +  CDS            GST26_SCHJA: Experimental evidence at protein level: Swiss-Prot protein existence level 1. GST isoenzymes appear to play a central role in the parasite detoxification system. Other functions are also suspected including a role in increasing the solubility of haematin in the parasite gut. From Schistosoma japonicum (Blood fluke).
    769..1086    +  CDS            PDZK1 (fragment): NHRF3_HUMAN - Also known as CAP70, NHERF3, PDZD1. Experimental evidence at protein level: Swiss-Prot protein existence level 1. A scaffold protein that connects plasma membrane proteins and regulatory components, regulating their surface expression in epithelial cells apical domains. May be involved in the coordination of a diverse range of regulatory processes for ion transport and second messenger cascades. In complex with SLC9A3R1, may cluster proteins that are functionally dependent in a mutual fashion and modulate the trafficking and the activity of the associated membrane proteins. May p
   1127..1166    +  CDS            rop (fragment): Rop protein, which maintains plasmids at low copy number; rop
   1268..1308    +  misc_feature   bom (fragment): basis of mobility region from pBR322
   1413..1517    +  promoter       AmpR promoter: bla
   1518..2378    +  CDS            AmpR: β-lactamase; bla; confers resistance to ampicillin, carbenicillin, and related antibiotics
   2549..3137    +  rep_origin     ori: high-copy-number ColE1/pMB1/pBR322/pUC origin of replication
   3323..3374    -  misc_feature   bom (fragment): basis of mobility region from pBR322
   3381..3458    +  promoter       lacI promoter: lacI
   3459..4541    +  CDS            lacI: lac repressor; lacI; The lac repressor binds to the lac operator to inhibit transcription in E. coli. This inhibition can be relieved by adding lactose or isopropyl-β-D-thiogalactopyranoside (IPTG).
   4554..4575    +  protein_bind   CAP binding site: CAP binding activates transcription in the presence of cAMP. E. coli catabolite activator protein
   4590..4620    +  promoter       lac promoter: promoter for the E. coli lac operon
   4628..4644    +  protein_bind   lac operator: The lac repressor binds to the lac operator to inhibit transcription in E. coli. This inhibition can be relieved by adding lactose or isopropyl-β-D-thiogalactopyranoside (IPTG). lac repressor encoded by lacI
   4664..4837    +  CDS            lacZα: LacZα fragment of β-galactosidase; lacZ fragment
   5101..5217    -  CDS            yciV (fragment): RNAAM_ECOLI - Also known as trpH From Escherichia coli (strain K12).
