[The description below was written by a language model from this plasmid's Addgene catalogue record and pLannotate feature annotations shown in this document.]
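Description:
PDZK1_PDZ_1 is a bacterial expression plasmid built on the pGEX-6P-1 backbone for producing the first PDZ domain of human PDZK1 (also known as NHERF3 or CAP70) as a glutathione S-transferase fusion in E. coli. The sequenced plasmid is about 5.3 kb. It replicates from a ColE1/pMB1-type origin and is selected with ampicillin through the β-lactamase (AmpR) gene and its own promoter. Short remnants of the pBR322 rop and bom regions are also annotated, along with a lac promoter/lacZα segment and a small E. coli yciV fragment. These appear to be backbone-derived and are not part of the expression cassette.

The expression unit begins with the hybrid trp/lac tac promoter followed by a lac operator. The plasmid carries its own lacI gene, so transcription is held off by the lac repressor until it is induced with IPTG. Downstream lies the Schistosoma japonicum GST coding sequence, followed after a short linker by a fragment of roughly 320 bp from PDZK1, a scaffold protein that organises membrane proteins and regulatory components in epithelial apical domains. GST therefore sits at the N terminus of the PDZ domain and allows affinity purification on glutathione resin. The feature table does not annotate the linker between GST and the insert, and the restriction sites used for cloning are not recorded.

The stated purpose is expression and purification of the isolated PDZ1 domain. The plasmid comes from a study that mapped binding specificity across the PDZ domain family, where such purified domains would serve as targets for ligand-binding analysis.
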