Addgene plasmid #103927: PDZK1_PDZ_1
Purpose: Protein expression and purification of PDZK1 PDZ1 domain
Depositing lab: Sachdev Sidhu. Depositing organization: University of Toronto. Publication: A specificity map for the PDZ domain family. Tonikian R, Zhang Y, Sazinsky SL, Currell B, Yeh JH, Reva B, Held HA, Appleton BA, Evangelista M, Wu Y, Xin X, Chan AC, Seshagiri S, Lasky LA, Sander C, Boone C, Bader GD, Sidhu SS. PLoS Biol. 2008 Sep 30;6(9):e239. doi: 10.1371/journal.pbio.0060239. PubMed 18828675.
Backbone
  Vector backbone: pGEX-6P-1
  Backbone size w/o insert (bp): 4984
  Vector type: Bacterial Expression
Growth in bacteria
  Bacterial resistance: Ampicillin, 100 μg/mL
  Growth temperature: 37°C
  Growth strain: DH5alpha
  Copy number: Unknown
Gene/Insert
  Gene/Insert name: PDZK1 (alt name: PDZK1 PDZ1)
  Species: H. sapiens (human)
  Entrez Gene: PDZK1 (a.k.a. CAP70, CLAMP, NHERF-3, NHERF3, PDZD1)
  Promoter: tac
  Tag / fusion protein: GST (N terminal on backbone)
  Cloning method: Restriction Enzyme; 5′ cloning site unknown (unknown if destroyed); 3′ cloning site unknown (unknown if destroyed)
  Sequencing primers: 5′ pGEX Fwd
Terms and licenses: Academic/Nonprofit Terms; Industry Terms: Not Available to Industry
How to cite: PDZK1_PDZ_1 was a gift from Sachdev Sidhu (Addgene plasmid # 103927 ; http://n2t.net/addgene:103927 ; RRID:Addgene_103927)
